>Addgene plasmid #141511 | TFORF0087 | addgene full sequence | sequence record 454899 | Addgene NGS Result
TTAATGTAGTCTTATGCAATACTCTTGTAGTCTTGCAACATGGTAACGATGAGTTAGCAACATGCCTTAC
AAGGAGAGAAAAAGCACCGTGCATGCCGATTGGTGGAAGTAAGGTGGTACGATCGTGCCTTATTAGGAAG
GCAACAGACGGGTCTGACATGGATTGGACGAACCACTGAATTGCCGCATTGCAGAGATATTGTATTTAAG
TGCCTAGCTCGATACATAAACGGGTCTCTCTGGTTAGACCAGATCTGAGCCTGGGAGCTCTCTGGCTAAC
TAGGGAACCCACTGCTTAAGCCTCAATAAAGCTTGCCTTGAGTGCTTCAAGTAGTGTGTGCCCGTCTGTT
GTGTGACTCTGGTAACTAGAGATCCCTCAGACCCTTTTAGTCAGTGTGGAAAATCTCTAGCAGTGGCGCC
CGAACAGGGACTTGAAAGCGAAAGGGAAACCAGAGGAGCTCTCTCGACGCAGGACTCGGCTTGCTGAAGC
GCGCACGGCAAGAGGCGAGGGGCGGCGACTGGTGAGTACGCCAAAAATTTTGACTAGCGGAGGCTAGAAG
GAGAGAGATGGGTGCGAGAGCGTCAGTATTAAGCGGGGGAGAATTAGATCGCGATGGGAAAAAATTCGGT
TAAGGCCAGGGGGAAAGAAAAAATATAAATTAAAACATATAGTATGGGCAAGCAGGGAGCTAGAACGATT
CGCAGTTAATCCTGGCCTGTTAGAAACATCAGAAGGCTGTAGACAAATACTGGGACAGCTACAACCATCC
CTTCAGACAGGATCAGAAGAACTTAGATCATTATATAATACAGTAGCAACCCTCTATTGTGTGCATCAAA
GGATAGAGATAAAAGACACCAAGGAAGCTTTAGACAAGATAGAGGAAGAGCAAAACAAAAGTAAGACCAC
CGCACAGCAAGCGGCCGCTGATCTTCAGACCTGGAGGAGGAGATATGAGGGACAATTGGAGAAGTGAATT
ATATAAATATAAAGTAGTAAAAATTGAACCATTAGGAGTAGCACCCACCAAGGCAAAGAGAAGAGTGGTG
CAGAGAGAAAAAAGAGCAGTGGGAATAGGAGCTTTGTTCCTTGGGTTCTTGGGAGCAGCAGGAAGCACTA
TGGGCGCAGCGTCAATGACGCTGACGGTACAGGCCAGACAATTATTGTCTGGTATAGTGCAGCAGCAGAA
CAATTTGCTGAGGGCTATTGAGGCGCAACAGCATCTGTTGCAACTCACAGTCTGGGGCATCAAGCAGCTC
CAGGCAAGAATCCTGGCTGTGGAAAGATACCTAAAGGATCAACAGCTCCTGGGGATTTGGGGTTGCTCTG
GAAAACTCATTTGCACCACTGCTGTGCCTTGGAATGCTAGTTGGAGTAATAAATCTCTGGAACAGATTTG
GAATCACACGACCTGGATGGAGTGGGACAGAGAAATTAACAATTACACAAGCTTAATACACTCCTTAATT
GAAGAATCGCAAAACCAGCAAGAAAAGAATGAACAAGAATTATTGGAATTAGATAAATGGGCAAGTTTGT
GGAATTGGTTTAACATAACAAATTGGCTGTGGTATATAAAATTATTCATAATGATAGTAGGAGGCTTGGT
AGGTTTAAGAATAGTTTTTGCTGTACTTTCTATAGTGAATAGAGTTAGGCAGGGATATTCACCATTATCG
TTTCAGACCCACCTCCCAACCCCGAGGGGACCCATGCATTGCATCTCAATTAGTCAGCAACCAGGTGTGG
AAAGTCCCCAGGCTCCCCAGCAGGCAGAAGTATGCAAAGCATGCGTCTCAATTAGTCAGCAACCATAGTC
CCGCCCCTAACTCCGCCCATCCCGCCCCTAACTCCGCCCAGTTCCGCCCATTCTCCGCCCCATGGCTGAC
TAATTTTTTTTATTTATGCAGAGGCCGAGGCCGCCTCGGCCTCTGAGCTATTCCAGAAGTAGTGAGGAGG
CTTTTTTGGAGGCCTAGGCTTTTGCAAAAAGCTTTCTAGAGGTACCACCGGAGCTTACCATGACCGAGTA
CAAGCCCACGGTGCGCCTCGCCACCCGCGACGACGTCCCCAGGGCCGTACGCACCCTCGCCGCCGCGTTC
GCCGACTACCCCGCCACGCGCCACACCGTCGATCCGGACCGCCACATCGAGCGGGTCACCGAGCTGCAAG
AACTCTTCCTCACGCGCGTCGGGCTCGACATCGGCAAGGTGTGGGTCGCGGACGACGGCGCCGCCGTGGC
GGTCTGGACCACGCCGGAGAGCGTCGAAGCGGGGGCGGTGTTCGCCGAGATCGGCCCGCGCATGGCCGAG
TTGAGCGGTTCCCGGCTGGCCGCGCAGCAACAGATGGAAGGCCTCCTGGCGCCGCACCGGCCCAAGGAGC
CCGCGTGGTTCCTGGCCACCGTCGGCGTCTCGCCCGACCACCAGGGCAAGGGTCTGGGCAGCGCCGTCGT
GCTCCCCGGAGTGGAGGCGGCCGAGCGCGCCGGGGTGCCCGCCTTCCTGGAGACCTCCGCGCCCCGCAAC
CTCCCCTTCTACGAGCGGCTCGGCTTCACCGTCACCGCCGACGTCGAGGTGCCCGAAGGACCGCGCACCT
GGTGCATGACCCGCAAGCCCGGTGCCAGTTAACGAATTCTAGATCTTGAGACAAATGGCAGTATTCATCC
ACAATTTTAAAAGAAAAGGGGGGATTGGGGGGTACAGTGCAGGGGAAAGAATAGTAGACATAATAGCAAC
AGACATACAAACTAAAGAATTACAAAAACAAATTACAAAAATTCAAAATTTTCGGGTTTATTACAGGGAC
AGCAGAGATCCACTTTGGCGCCGGCTCGAGGCCTGCAGGTGCAAAGATGGATAAAGTTTTAAACAGAGAG
GAATCTTTGCAGCTAATGGACCTTCTAGGTCTTGAAAGGAGTGGGAATTGGCTCCGGTGCCCGTCAGTGG
GCAGAGCGCACATCGCCCACAGTCCCCGAGAAGTTGGGGGGAGGGGTCGGCAATTGAACCGGTGCCTAGA
GAAGGTGGCGCGGGGTAAACTGGGAAAGTGATGTCGTGTACTGGCTCCGCCTTTTTCCCGAGGGTGGGGG
AGAACCGTATATAAGTGCAGTAGTCGCCGTGAACGTTCTTTTTCGCAACGGGTTTGCCGCCAGAACACAG
GTAAGTGCCGTGTGTGGTTCCCGCGGGCCTGGCCTCTTTACGGGTTATGGCCCTTGCGTGCCTTGAATTA
CTTCCACCTGGCTGCAGTACGTGATTCTTGATCCCGAGCTTCGGGTTGGAAGTGGGTGGGAGAGTTCGAG
GCCTTGCGCTTAAGGAGCCCCTTCGCCTCGTGCTTGAGTTGAGGCCTGGCCTGGGCGCTGGGGCCGCCGC
GTGCGAATCTGGTGGCACCTTCGCGCCTGTCTCGCTGCTTTCGATAAGTCTCTAGCCATTTAAAATTTTT
GATGACCTGCTGCGACGCTTTTTTTCTGGCAAGATAGTCTTGTAAATGCGGGCCAAGATCTGCACACTGG
TATTTCGGTTTTTGGGGCCGCGGGCGGCGACGGGGCCCGTGCGTCCCAGCGCACATGTTCGGCGAGGCGG
GGCCTGCGAGCGCGGCCACCGAGAATCGGACGGGGGTAGTCTCAAGCTGGCCGGCCTGCTCTGGTGCCTG
GCCTCGCGCCGCCGTGTATCGCCCCGCCCTGGGCGGCAAGGCTGGCCCGGTCGGCACCAGTTGCGTGAGC
GGAAAGATGGCCGCTTCCCGGCCCTGCTGCAGGGAGCTCAAAATGGAGGACGCGGCGCTCGGGAGAGCGG
GCGGGTGAGTCACCCACACAAAGGAAAAGGGCCTTTCCGTCCTCAGCCGTCGCTTCATGTGACTCCACGG
AGTACCGGGCGCCGTCCAGGCACCTCGATTAGTTCTCGAGCTTTTGGAGTACGTCGTCTTTAGGTTGGGG
GGAGGGGTTTTATGCGATGGAGTTTCCCCACACTGAGTGGGTGGAGACTGAAGTTAGGCCAGCTTGGCAC
TTGATGTAATTCTCCTTGGAATTTGCCCTTTTTGAGTTTGGATCTTGGTTCATTCTCAAGCCTCAGACAG
TGGTTCAAAGTTTTTTTCTTCCATTTCAGGTGTCGTGAGGCTAGCACCGCCACCATGGGCTCCGTGTCCA
ACCAGCAGTTTGCAGGTGGCTGCGCCAAGGCGGCAGAAGAGGCGCCCGAGGAGGCGCCGGAGGACGCGGC
CCGGGCGGCGGACGAGCCTCAGCTGCTGCACGGTGCGGGCATCTGTAAGTGGTTCAACGTGCGCATGGGG
TTCGGCTTCCTGTCCATGACCGCCCGCGCCGGGGTCGCGCTCGACCCCCCAGTGGATGTCTTTGTGCACC
AGAGTAAGCTGCACATGGAAGGGTTCCGGAGCTTGAAGGAGGGTGAGGCAGTGGAGTTCACCTTTAAGAA
GTCAGCCAAGGGTCTGGAATCCATCCGTGTCACCGGACCTGGTGGAGTATTCTGTATTGGGAGTGAGAGG
CGGCCAAAAGGAAAGAGCATGCAGAAGCGCAGATCAAAAGGAGACAGGTGCTACAACTGTGGAGGTCTAG
ATCATCATGCCAAGGAATGCAAGCTGCCACCCCAGCCCAAGAAGTGCCACTTCTGCCAGAGCATCAGCCA
TATGGTAGCCTCATGTCCGCTGAAGGCCCAGCAGGGCCCTAGTGCACAGGGAAAGCCAACCTACTTTCGA
GAGGAAGAAGAAGAAATCCACAGCCCTACCCTGCTCCCGGAGGCACAGAATTAGTAATGAACTAGTCCGT
AACTTGAAAGTATTTCGATTTCTTGGCTTTATATATCTTGTGGAAAGGACGAGTCATAATTATGCTTGTT
GCTTCTACGCGTTAAGTCGACAATCAACCTCTGGATTACAAAATTTGTGAAAGATTGACTGGTATTCTTA
ACTATGTTGCTCCTTTTACGCTATGTGGATACGCTGCTTTAATGCCTTTGTATCATGCTATTGCTTCCCG
TATGGCTTTCATTTTCTCCTCCTTGTATAAATCCTGGTTGCTGTCTCTTTATGAGGAGTTGTGGCCCGTT
GTCAGGCAACGTGGCGTGGTGTGCACTGTGTTTGCTGACGCAACCCCCACTGGTTGGGGCATTGCCACCA
CCTGTCAGCTCCTTTCCGGGACTTTCGCTTTCCCCCTCCCTATTGCCACGGCGGAACTCATCGCCGCCTG
CCTTGCCCGCTGCTGGACAGGGGCTCGGCTGTTGGGCACTGACAATTCCGTGGTGTTGTCGGGGAAATCA
TCGTCCTTTCCTTGGCTGCTCGCCTGTGTTGCCACCTGGATTCTGCGCGGGACGTCCTTCTGCTACGTCC
CTTCGGCCCTCAATCCAGCGGACCTTCCTTCCCGCGGCCTGCTGCCGGCTCTGCGGCCTCTTCCGCGTCT
TCGCCTTCGCCCTCAGACGAGTCGGATCTCCCTTTGGGCCGCCTCCCCGCGTCGACTTTAAGACCAATGA
CTTACAAGGCAGCTGTAGATCTTAGCCACTTTTTAAAAGAAAAGGGGGGACTGGAAGGGCTAATTCACTC
CCAACGAAGACAAGATCTGCTTTTTGCTTGTACTGGGTCTCTCTGGTTAGACCAGATCTGAGCCTGGGAG
CTCTCTGGCTAACTAGGGAACCCACTGCTTAAGCCTCAATAAAGCTTGCCTTGAGTGCTTCAAGTAGTGT
GTGCCCGTCTGTTGTGTGACTCTGGTAACTAGAGATCCCTCAGACCCTTTTAGTCAGTGTGGAAAATCTC
TAGCAGTACGTATAGTAGTTCATGTCATCTTATTATTCAGTATTTATAACTTGCAAAGAAATGAATATCA
GAGAGTGAGAGGAACTTGTTTATTGCAGCTTATAATGGTTACAAATAAAGCAATAGCATCACAAATTTCA
CAAATAAAGCATTTTTTTCACTGCATTCTAGTTGTGGTTTGTCCAAACTCATCAATGTATCTTATCATGT
CTGGCTCTAGCTATCCCGCCCCTAACTCCGCCCATCCCGCCCCTAACTCCGCCCAGTTCCGCCCATTCTC
CGCCCCATGGCTGACTAATTTTTTTTATTTATGCAGAGGCCGAGGCCGCCTCGGCCTCTGAGCTATTCCA
GAAGTAGTGAGGAGGCTTTTTTGGAGGCCTAGGGACGTACCCAATTCGCCCTATAGTGAGTCGTATTACG
CGCGCTCACTGGCCGTCGTTTTACAACGTCGTGACTGGGAAAACCCTGGCGTTACCCAACTTAATCGCCT
TGCAGCACATCCCCCTTTCGCCAGCTGGCGTAATAGCGAAGAGGCCCGCACCGATCGCCCTTCCCAACAG
TTGCGCAGCCTGAATGGCGAATGGG
[124 nt withheld, positions 6326-6449]
C
[91 nt withheld, positions 6451-6541]
A
[49 nt withheld, positions 6543-6591]
CCTTTGACGTTGGAGTCCACGTTCTTT
[37 nt withheld, positions 6619-6655]
ACCCTATCTCGGTCTATTCTTTTGATTTATAAGGGATTTTGCCGATTTCGGCCTATTGGTTAAAAAATGA
GCTGATTTAACAAAAATTTAACGCGAATTTTAACAAAATATTAACGCTTACAATTTAGGTGGCACTTTTC
GGGGAAATGTGCGCGGAACCCCTATTTGTTTATTTTTCTAAATACATTCAAATATGTATCCGCTCATGAG
ACAATAACCCTGATAAATGCTTCAATAATATTGAAAAAGGAAGAGTATGAGTATTCAACATTTCCGTGTC
GCCCTTATTCCCTTTTTTGCGGCATTTTGCCTTCCTGTTTTTGCTCACCCAGAAACGCTGGTGAAAGTAA
AAGATGCTGAAGATCAGTTGGGTGCACGAGTGGGTTACATCGAACTGGATCTCAACAGCGGTAAGATCCT
TGAGAGTTTTCGCCCCGAAGAACGTTTTCCAATGATGAGCACTTTTAAAGTTCTGCTATGTGGCGCGGTA
TTATCCCGTATTGACGCCGGGCAAGAGCAACTCGGTCGCCGCATACACTATTCTCAGAATGACTTGGTTG
AGTACTCACCAGTCACAGAAAAGCATCTTACGGATGGCATGACAGTAAGAGAATTATGCAGTGCTGCCAT
AACCATGAGTGATAACACTGCGGCCAACTTACTTCTGACAACGATCGGAGGACCGAAGGAGCTAACCGCT
TTTTTGCACAACATGGGGGATCATGTAACTCGCCTTGATCGTTGGGAACCGGAGCTGAATGAAGCCATAC
CAAACGACGAGCGTGACACCACGATGCCTGTAGCAATGGCAACAACGTTGCGCAAACTATTAACTGGCGA
ACTACTTACTCTAGCTTCCCGGCAACAATTAATAGACTGGATGGAGGCGGATAAAGTTGCAGGACCACTT
CTGCGCTCGGCCCTTCCGGCTGGCTGGTTTATTGCTGATAAATCTGGAGCCGGTGAGCGTGGGTCTCGCG
GTATCATTGCAGCACTGGGGCCAGATGGTAAGCCCTCCCGTATCGTAGTTATCTACACGACGGGGAGTCA
GGCAACTATGGATGAACGAAATAGACAGATCGCTGAGATAGGTGCCTCACTGATTAAGCATTGGTAACTG
TCAGACCAAGTTTACTCATATATACTTTAGATTGATTTAAAACTTCATTTTTAATTTAAAAGGATCTAGG
TGAAGATCCTTTTTGATAATCTCATGACCAAAATCCCTTAACGTGAGTTTTCGTTCCACTGAGCGTCAGA
CCCCGTAGAAAAGATCAAAGGATCTTCTTGAGATCCTTTTTTTCTGCGCGTAATCTGCTGCTTGCAAACA
AAAAAACCACCGCTACCAGCGGTGGTTTGTTTGCCGGATCAAGAGCTACCAACTCTTTTTCCGAAGGTAA
CTGGCTTCAGCAGAGCGCAGATACCAAATACTGTTCTTCTAGTGTAGCCGTAGTTAGGCCACCACTTCAA
GAACTCTGTAGCACCGCCTACATACCTCGCTCTGCTAATCCTGTTACCAGTGGCTGCTGCCAGTGGCGAT
AAGTCGTGTCTTACCGGGTTGGACTCAAGACGATAGTTACCGGATAAGGCGCAGCGGTCGGGCTGAACGG
GGGGTTCGTGCACACAGCCCAGCTTGGAGCGAACGACCTACACCGAACTGAGATACCTACAGCGTGAGCT
ATGAGAAAGCGCCACGCTTCCCGAAGGGAGAAAGGCGGACAGGTATCCGGTAAGCGGCAGGGTCGGAACA
GGAGAGCGCACGAGGGAGCTTCCAGGGGGAAACGCCTGGTATCTTTATAGTCCTGTCGGGTTTCGCCACC
TCTGACTTGAGCGTCGATTTTTGTGATGCTCGTCAGGGGGGCGGAGCCTATGGAAAAACGCCAGCAACGC
GGCCTTTTTACGGTTCCTGGCCTTTTGCTGGCCTTTTGCTCACATGTTCTTTCCTGCGTTATCCCCTGAT
TCTGTGGATAACCGTATTACCGCCTTTGAGTGAGCTGATACCGCTCGCCGCAGCCGAACGACCGAGCGCA
GCGAGTCAGTGAGCGAGGAAGCGGAAGAGCGCCCAATACGCAAACCGCCTCTCCCCGCGCGTTGGCCGAT
TCATTAATGCAGCTGGCACGACAGGTTTCCCGACTGGAAAGCGGGCAGTGAGCGCAACGCAATTAATGTG
AGTTAGCTCACTCATTAGGCACCCCAGGCTTTACACTTTATGCTTCCGGCTCGTATGTTGTGTGGAATTG
TGAGCGGATAACAATTTCACACAGGAAACAGCTATGACCATGATTACGCCAAGCGCGCAATTAACCCTCA
CTAAAGGGAACAAAAGCTGGAGCTGCAAGC
Features (pLannotate 1.2.2; 31 found; start..end, strand, type, name):
      5..231     +  promoter       RSV promoter: Rous sarcoma virus enhancer/promoter
    232..412     +  LTR            5' LTR (truncated): truncated 5' long terminal repeat (LTR) from HIV-1
    459..584     +  misc_feature   HIV-1 Ψ: packaging signal of human immunodeficiency virus type 1
    568..931     +  CDS            HIV-1 gag (fragment): gag protein from human immunodeficiency virus 1; gag
   1077..1310    +  misc_feature   RRE: The Rev response element (RRE) of HIV-1 allows for Rev-dependent mRNA export from the nucleus to the cytoplasm.
   1687..1713    +  CDS            Rev (fragment): human immunodeficiency virus 1 (HIV-1) Rev protein; rev; enhances nuclear export of unspliced and incompletely spliced viral mRNAs
   1720..1743    +  promoter       SV40 promoter (fragment): SV40 early promoter
   1744..1815    +  promoter       SV40 promoter (fragment): SV40 enhancer and early promoter
   1839..1974    +  rep_origin     SV40 ori: SV40 origin of replication
   2020..2616    +  CDS            PuroR (fragment): puromycin N-acetyltransferase; pac from Streptomyces; confers resistance to puromycin
   2665..2782    +  misc_feature   cPPT/CTS: central polypurine tract and central termination sequence of HIV-1
   2847..2913    +  CDS            small t antigen (fragment): SV40 (simian virus 40) small t antigen
   2920..4098    +  promoter       EF-1α promoter: strong constitutive promoter for human elongation factor EF-1α
   4115..4741    +  CDS            LIN28A: LN28A_HUMAN - Also known as CSDD1, LIN28, ZCCHC1. Experimental evidence at protein level: Swiss-Prot protein existence level 1. RNA-binding protein that inhibits processing of pre-let-7 miRNAs and regulates translation of mRNAs that control developmental timing, pluripotency and metabolism (PubMed:21247876). Seems to recognize a common structural G-quartet (G4) feature in its miRNA and mRNA targets (Probable). 'Translational enhancer' that drives specific mRNAs to polysomes and increases the efficiency of protein synthesis. Its association with the translational machinery and target mRNAs resu
   4757..4810    +  promoter       U6 promoter (fragment): RNA polymerase III promoter for human U6 snRNA
   4852..5440    +  misc_feature   WPRE: woodchuck hepatitis virus posttranscriptional regulatory element
   5491..5510    +  misc_feature   cPPT/CTS (fragment): central polypurine tract and central termination sequence of HIV-1
   5512..5745    +  LTR            3' LTR (ΔU3): self-inactivating 3' long terminal repeat (LTR) from HIV-1
   5823..5944    +  polyA_signal   SV40 poly(A) signal: SV40 polyadenylation signal
   5984..6119    +  rep_origin     SV40 ori: SV40 origin of replication
   6140..6158    -  promoter       T7 promoter: promoter for bacteriophage T7 RNA polymerase
   6166..6321    +  CDS            lacZα (fragment): LacZα fragment of β-galactosidase; lacZ fragment
   6326..6754    +  rep_origin     f1 ori (sequence partly withheld): f1 bacteriophage origin of replication; arrow indicates direction of (+) strand synthesis
   6807..6911    +  promoter       AmpR promoter: bla
   6912..7772    +  CDS            AmpR: β-lactamase; bla; confers resistance to ampicillin, carbenicillin, and related antibiotics
   7943..8531    +  rep_origin     ori: high-copy-number ColE1/pMB1/pBR322/pUC origin of replication
   8714..8806    +  CDS            lacI (fragment): lac repressor; lacI; The lac repressor binds to the lac operator to inhibit transcription in E. coli. This inhibition can be relieved by adding lactose or isopropyl-β-D-thiogalactopyranoside (IPTG).
   8819..8840    +  protein_bind   CAP binding site: CAP binding activates transcription in the presence of cAMP. E. coli catabolite activator protein
   8855..8885    +  promoter       lac promoter: promoter for the E. coli lac operon
   8893..8909    +  protein_bind   lac operator: The lac repressor binds to the lac operator to inhibit transcription in E. coli. This inhibition can be relieved by adding lactose or isopropyl-β-D-thiogalactopyranoside (IPTG). lac repressor encoded by lacI
   8954..8972    +  promoter       T3 promoter: promoter for bacteriophage T3 RNA polymerase
