[The description below was written by a language model from this plasmid's Addgene catalogue record and pLannotate feature annotations shown in this document.]
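Description:
TFORF0087 is a lentiviral mammalian expression plasmid built on the pLX_TRC317 backbone and carrying the human LIN28A open reading frame, one member of a barcoded transcription factor ORF collection. It is propagated in E. coli through a high-copy ColE1/pUC-type origin with ampicillin selection (AmpR under its own bla promoter). An f1 origin and remnants of a lac/lacZα cloning region flanked by T7 and T3 promoters are also present in the bacterial portion. The depositor notes that the plasmid can recombine, which is common for LTR-containing vectors.

The viral cassette follows a third-generation, self-inactivating design. An RSV promoter drives a truncated HIV-1 5' LTR, followed by the Ψ packaging signal with a gag fragment and the RRE for Rev-dependent export of the genomic RNA, and the cassette ends in a ΔU3 3' LTR with a downstream SV40 polyadenylation signal. Within the provirus, an SV40 early promoter/origin region precedes a puromycin N-acetyltransferase gene for selecting transduced cells. A cPPT/CTS element, which aids nuclear import of the viral DNA, sits between this marker and the EF-1α promoter that constitutively drives LIN28A. A WPRE downstream of the ORF enhances transcript stability and expression.

The catalogue entry describes a unique 24-bp barcode that identifies the ORF in pooled overexpression screens. The feature table does not annotate it, so its exact position is not stated, although the insert size exceeds the annotated coding sequence. The short U6 promoter fragment annotated just after the ORF does not appear to represent a functional expression unit. The annotation describes LIN28A as an RNA-binding protein that blocks let-7 microRNA processing and regulates the translation of mRNAs controlling developmental timing and pluripotency. The construct is intended for lentiviral overexpression of this factor, individually or in pooled directed-differentiation screens.
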