Addgene plasmid #141511: TFORF0087
Purpose: Lentiviral vector for overexpressing the LIN28A transcription factor ORF with a unique 24-bp barcode. Barcodes facilitate identification of transcription factors in pooled screens.
Depositing lab: Feng Zhang. Depositing organization: Broad Institute. Publication: A transcription factor atlas of directed differentiation. Joung J, Ma S, Tay T, Geiger-Schuller KR, Kirchgatterer PC, Verdine VK, Guo B, Arias-Garcia MA, Allen WE, Singh A, Kuksenko O, Abudayyeh OO, Gootenberg JS, Fu Z, Macrae RK, Buenrostro JD, Regev A, Zhang F. Cell. 2023 Jan 5;186(1):209-229.e26. doi: 10.1016/j.cell.2022.11.026. PubMed 36608654.
Backbone
  Vector backbone: pLX_TRC317
  Backbone manufacturer: Broad Institute Genetic Perturbation Platform
  Backbone size w/o insert (bp): 8264
  Vector type: Mammalian Expression, Lentiviral
  Selectable markers: Puromycin
Growth in bacteria
  Bacterial resistance: Ampicillin, 100 μg/mL
  Growth temperature: 30°C
  Growth strain: NEB Stable
  Copy number: High Copy
Gene/Insert
  Gene/Insert name: LIN28A
  Species: H. sapiens (human)
  Insert size (bp): 731
  Entrez Gene: LIN28A (a.k.a. CSDD1, LIN-28, LIN28, ZCCHC1, lin-28A)
  Promoter: EF1a
  Cloning method: Unknown
  Sequencing primers: 5′ GGGTGGAGACTGAAGTTAGGCCAG; 3′ CACATAGCGTAAAAGGAGCAACATAG
Terms and licenses: Academic/Nonprofit Terms; Industry Terms: Not Available to Industry
Depositor comments: NM_024674,XM_011542148,ENST00000326279,ENST00000254231 . The transcription factor ORF portion of this plasmid was synthesized by Genewiz. Please test multiple small colonies in case of plasmid recombination. To make this collection available in a timely manner, a portion of this collection was not fully sequenced by Addgene. If an Addgene verified full plasmid sequence is not available, please contact us prior to placing an order to request the full sequence.
How to cite: TFORF0087 was a gift from Feng Zhang (Addgene plasmid # 141511 ; http://n2t.net/addgene:141511 ; RRID:Addgene_141511)
