>Addgene plasmid #141511 | TFORF0087 | depositor partial sequence | sequence record 276670 | Insert
ACCGCCACCATGGGCTCCGTGTCCAACCAGCAGTTTGCAGGTGGCTGCGCCAAGGCGGCAGAAGAGGCGC
CCGAGGAGGCGCCGGAGGACGCGGCCCGGGCGGCGGACGAGCCTCAGCTGCTGCACGGTGCGGGCATCTG
TAAGTGGTTCAACGTGCGCATGGGGTTCGGCTTCCTGTCCATGACCGCCCGCGCCGGGGTCGCGCTCGAC
CCCCCAGTGGATGTCTTTGTGCACCAGAGTAAGCTGCACATGGAAGGGTTCCGGAGCTTGAAGGAGGGTG
AGGCAGTGGAGTTCACCTTTAAGAAGTCAGCCAAGGGTCTGGAATCCATCCGTGTCACCGGACCTGGTGG
AGTATTCTGTATTGGGAGTGAGAGGCGGCCAAAAGGAAAGAGCATGCAGAAGCGCAGATCAAAAGGAGAC
AGGTGCTACAACTGTGGAGGTCTAGATCATCATGCCAAGGAATGCAAGCTGCCACCCCAGCCCAAGAAGT
GCCACTTCTGCCAGAGCATCAGCCATATGGTAGCCTCATGTCCGCTGAAGGCCCAGCAGGGCCCTAGTGC
ACAGGGAAAGCCAACCTACTTTCGAGAGGAAGAAGAAGAAATCCACAGCCCTACCCTGCTCCCGGAGGCA
CAGAATTAGTAATGAACTAGTCCGTAACTTGAAAGTATTTCGATTTCTTGGCTTTATATATCTTGTGGAA
AGGACGAGTCATAATTATGCTTGTTGCTTCT
