>Addgene plasmid #141511 | TFORF0087 | depositor partial sequence | sequence record 276671 | Barcode
GTCATAATTATGCTTGTTGCTTCT
