>Addgene plasmid #141511 | TFORF0087 | addgene partial sequence | sequence record 319877 | WPRE-R 5'-CATAGCGTAAAAGGAGCAACA-3'
ATTTTGTAATCCAGAGGTTGATTGTCGAGATATCAAACTCATTACTAACCGGTTCAGTGGTGGTGATGGT
GGTGACCACCAGTTTCGGGTAAAGAGCCTCCTCCGGCCTTGTCGTCGTCGTCCTTGTAGTCGCAGCTCTT
GGGCTCCACCCTCTTGTCCACCTTGGTGTTGCTGGGCTTGTGGTTCACGTTGCAGATGTAGGTCTGGGTG
CCTAAAGAGCTGCTGGGCACTGTCACCACGCTGCTTAAAGAGTATAAACCGCTGGACTGCAGCACAGCGG
GAAAGGTGTGCACGCCGCTTGTTAAAGCTCCGCTGTTCCAGCTCACGGTCACGGGCTCGGGGAAGTAGTC
CTTCACTAAACAGCCCAGAGCAGCTGTGCCTCCGCTGGCGCTGCTCACGGTCACTAAAGTACCTTGGCCC
CAGTAGTCGAAGGGGCCGGTGGTCACGGCTGTCTTGTCACGAGCGCAGTAGTACACGGCGGTGTCCTCGG
CCCTTAAAGAGTTCATCTGGAGGTATAAAGTGTTCTTGCTCTTGTCACGAGAGATGGTGAAACGACCCTT
CACGCTGTCGGCGTAGTCCTTGTTGCTGCCGTCGTACCAGATCACGGCCACCCATTCTAAACCCTTACCG
G
